Addgene plasmid #58973: SP6-VEE-OKS-iM
Purpose: RNA-based iPSC generation. VEE RNA replicon 3'ORF encoding OCT4, KLF4, SOX2, separated by 2A peptides followed by an IRES then c-myc and a second IRES and PuroR ORF
Depositing lab: Steven Dowdy. Publication: Efficient generation of human iPSCs by a synthetic self-replicative RNA. Yoshioka N, Gros E, Li HR, Kumar S, Deacon DC, Maron C, Muotri AR, Chi NC, Fu XD, Yu BD, Dowdy SF. Cell Stem Cell. 2013 Aug 1;13(2):246-54. doi: 10.1016/j.stem.2013.06.001. PubMed 23910086.
Backbone
  Vector backbone: SP6-VEE-IRES-puro (Addgene plasmid 58971)
  Backbone manufacturer: Dowdy lab
  Vector type: Mammalian Expression ; Venezuelan equine encephalitis (VEE) virus RNA replicon
  Selectable markers: Puromycin
Growth in bacteria
  Bacterial resistance: Ampicillin, 100 μg/mL
  Growth temperature: 37°C
  Growth strain: DH5alpha
  Copy number: Unknown
Gene/Insert 1
  Gene/Insert name: Oct4
  Species: H. sapiens (human)
  Entrez Gene: POU5F1 (a.k.a. OCT3, OCT4, OCT4Borf1, OTF-3, OTF3, OTF4, Oct-3, Oct-4, Oct3/4)
Gene/Insert 2
  Gene/Insert name: Klf4 (alt name: Kruppel-like factor 4)
  Species: H. sapiens (human)
  Entrez Gene: KLF4 (a.k.a. EZF, GKLF)
Gene/Insert 3
  Gene/Insert name: Sox2 (alt name: SRY (sex determining region Y)-box 2)
  Species: H. sapiens (human)
  Entrez Gene: SOX2 (a.k.a. ANOP3, MCOPS3)
Gene/Insert 4
  Gene/Insert name: cMyc
  Species: H. sapiens (human)
  Entrez Gene: MYC (a.k.a. MRTL, MYCC, bHLHe39, c-Myc)
Terms and licenses: Academic/Nonprofit Terms; Industry Terms: Not Available to Industry
Depositor comments: Summary of features: 1-7561: VEE RNA replicases (nsP1, nsP2, nsP3, nsP4 and 26S promoter, nsP1~4 are nonstructural VEE sequences which encode RNA replicases) 7592-8671: human Oct4 8678-8731: T2A peptide sequence 8738-10147: human Klf4 10154-10213: E2A peptide sequence 10223-11176: human Sox2 11195-11805: IRES sequence 11818-13140: human cMyc 13165-13776: IRES sequence 13777-14376: Puromycin resistance gene 14383-14510:VEE 3’UTR and poly A tail 14679-15539: Ampicillin resistance gene 16320-16337: SP6 promoter
How to cite: SP6-VEE-OKS-iM was a gift from Steven Dowdy (Addgene plasmid # 58973 ; http://n2t.net/addgene:58973 ; RRID:Addgene_58973)
