[The description below was written by a language model from this plasmid's Addgene catalogue record, the feature table of its GenBank file and pLannotate feature annotations shown in this document.]
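Description:
SP6-VEE-OKS-iM is a 16.3 kb plasmid that serves as the DNA template for a self-replicating Venezuelan equine encephalitis (VEE) virus RNA replicon used to reprogram human cells into induced pluripotent stem cells without DNA integration. It is built on the SP6-VEE-IRES-puro backbone and is propagated in E. coli through a high-copy ColE1/pUC-type origin with ampicillin resistance (bla under its own promoter). A bacteriophage SP6 promoter, positioned across the numbering origin immediately upstream of the viral sequence, allows in vitro transcription of the full replicon RNA, which is then introduced into mammalian cells.

The 5' portion of the transcript encodes the VEE nonstructural polyprotein (nsP1–nsP4), the RNA replicase that copies the genomic RNA and drives transcription from the 26S subgenomic promoter. In place of the viral structural genes, the 3' open reading frame carries human OCT4, KLF4 and SOX2 joined by T2A and E2A self-cleaving peptides, so the three factors are produced from one translation unit. An EMCV IRES then directs translation of human c-MYC, and a second EMCV IRES drives the puromycin N-acetyltransferase gene, permitting puromycin selection of cells that retain the replicating RNA. The cassette ends with the VEE 3' UTR and a poly(A) tail. The automated annotation matched the KLF4 region best to the mouse protein, whereas the depositor records it as human. The accompanying GenBank record covers only a 798 bp fragment with no annotated features, so the description here rests on the full-sequence feature table and the depositor's notes.
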