Features (pLannotate 1.2.2; 12 found; start..end, strand, type, name):
     45..7523    +  CDS            POLN_EEVVT: Experimental evidence at protein level: Swiss-Prot protein existence level 1. [RNA-directed RNA polymerase nsP4]: RNA dependent RNA polymerase (By similarity). Replicates genomic and antigenomic RNA by recognizing replications specific signals. The early replication complex formed by the polyproteins P123/P123' and nsP4 synthesizes minus-strand RNAs (By similarity). The late replication complex composed of fully processed nsP1-nsP4 is responsible for the production of genomic and subgenomic plus-strand RNAs (By similarity). From Venezuelan equine encephalitis virus (strain Trinidad donkey) (VE
   7592..8671    +  CDS            POU5F1: PO5F1_HUMAN - Also known as OCT3, OCT4, OTF3. Experimental evidence at protein level: Swiss-Prot protein existence level 1. Transcription factor that binds to the octamer motif (5'- ATTTGCAT-3'). Forms a trimeric complex with SOX2 or SOX15 on DNA and controls the expression of a number of genes involved in embryonic development such as YES1, FGF4, UTF1 and ZFP206. Critical for early embryogenesis and for embryonic stem cell pluripotency. From Homo sapiens (Human).
   8723..10147   +  CDS            Klf4: KLF4_MOUSE - Also known as Ezf, Gklf, Zie. Experimental evidence at protein level: Swiss-Prot protein existence level 1. Transcription factor; can act both as activator and as repressor. Binds the 5'-CACCC-3' core sequence. Binds to the promoter region of its own gene and can activate its own transcription. Regulates the expression of key transcription factors during embryonic development. Plays an important role in maintaining embryonic stem cells, and in preventing their differentiation. Required for establishing the barrier function of the skin and for postnatal maturation and maintenance o
  10223..11173   +  CDS            SOX2: SOX2_HUMAN - Experimental evidence at protein level: Swiss-Prot protein existence level 1. Transcription factor that forms a trimeric complex with OCT4 on DNA and controls the expression of a number of genes involved in embryonic development such as YES1, FGF4, UTF1 and ZFP206 (By similarity). Binds to the proximal enhancer region of NANOG (By similarity). Critical for early embryogenesis and for embryonic stem cell pluripotency (PubMed:18035408). Downstream SRRT target that mediates the promotion of neural stem cell self-renewal (By similarity). Keeps neural cells undifferentiated by countera
  11243..11804   +  misc_feature   IRES: internal ribosome entry site (IRES) of the encephalomyocarditis virus (EMCV)
  11824..13140   +  CDS            c-Myc: human c-Myc proto-oncogene
  13213..13774   +  misc_feature   IRES: internal ribosome entry site (IRES) of the encephalomyocarditis virus (EMCV)
  13777..14376   +  CDS            PuroR: puromycin N-acetyltransferase; pac from Streptomyces alboniger; confers resistance to puromycin
  14574..14678   +  promoter       AmpR promoter: bla
  14679..15539   +  CDS            AmpR: β-lactamase; bla; confers resistance to ampicillin, carbenicillin, and related antibiotics
  15710..16298   +  rep_origin     ori: high-copy-number ColE1/pMB1/pBR322/pUC origin of replication
  16320..1       +  promoter       SP6 promoter (across the origin): promoter for bacteriophage SP6 RNA polymerase
>Addgene plasmid #58973 | SP6-VEE-OKS-iM | depositor full sequence | sequence record 91416 | SP6-VEE-OKS-iM sequence 16337 bps
ATGGGCGGCGCATGAGAGAAGCCCAGACCAATTACCTACCCAAAATGGAGAAAGTTCACGTTGACATCGA
GGAAGACAGCCCATTCCTCAGAGCTTTGCAGCGGAGCTTCCCGCAGTTTGAGGTAGAAGCCAAGCAGGTC
ACTGATAATGACCATGCTAATGCCAGAGCGTTTTCGCATCTGGCTTCAAAACTGATCGAAACGGAGGTGG
ACCCATCCGACACGATCCTTGACATTGGAAGTGCGCCCGCCCGCAGAATGTATTCTAAGCACAAGTATCA
TTGTATCTGTCCGATGAGATGTGCGGAAGATCCGGACAGATTGTATAAGTATGCAACTAAGCTGAAGAAA
AACTGTAAGGAAATAACTGATAAGGAATTGGACAAGAAAATGAAGGAGCTGGCCGCCGTCATGAGCGACC
CTGACCTGGAAACTGAGACTATGTGCCTCCACGACGACGAGTCGTGTCGCTACGAAGGGCAAGTCGCTGT
TTACCAGGATGTATACGCGGTTGACGGACCGACAAGTCTCTATCACCAAGCCAATAAGGGAGTTAGAGTC
GCCTACTGGATAGGCTTTGACACCACCCCTTTTATGTTTAAGAACTTGGCTGGAGCATATCCATCATACT
CTACCAACTGGGCCGACGAAACCGTGTTAACGGCTCGTAACATAGGCCTATGCAGCTCTGACGTTATGGA
GCGGTCACGTAGAGGGATGTCCATTCTTAGAAAGAAGTATTTGAAACCATCCAACAATGTTCTATTCTCT
GTTGGCTCGACCATCTACCACGAGAAGAGGGACTTACTGAGGAGCTGGCACCTGCCGTCTGTATTTCACT
TACGTGGCAAGCAAAATTACACATGTCGGTGTGAGACTATAGTTAGTTGCGACGGGTACGTCGTTAAAAG
AATAGCTATCAGTCCAGGCCTGTATGGGAAGCCTTCAGGCTATGCTGCTACGATGCACCGCGAGGGATTC
TTGTGCTGCAAAGTGACAGACACATTGAACGGGGAGAGGGTCTCTTTTCCCGTGTGCACGTATGTGCCAG
CTACATTGTGTGACCAAATGACTGGCATACTGGCAACAGATGTCAGTGCGGACGACGCGCAAAAACTGCT
GGTTGGGCTCAACCAGCGTATAGTCGTCAACGGTCGCACCCAGAGAAACACCAATACCATGAAAAATTAC
CTTTTGCCCGTAGTGGCCCAGGCATTTGCTAGGTGGGCAAAGGAATATAAGGAAGATCAAGAAGATGAAA
GGCCACTAGGACTACGAGATAGACAGTTAGTCATGGGGTGTTGTTGGGCTTTTAGAAGGCACAAGATAAC
ATCTATTTATAAGCGCCCGGATACCCAAACCATCATCAAAGTGAACAGCGATTTCCACTCATTCGTGCTG
CCCAGGATAGGCAGTAACACATTGGAGATCGGGCTGAGAACAAGAATCAGGAAAATGTTAGAGGAGCACA
AGGAGCCGTCACCTCTCATTACCGCCGAGGACGTACAAGAAGCTAAGTGCGCAGCCGATGAGGCTAAGGA
GGTGCGTGAAGCCGAGGAGTTGCGCGCAGCTCTACCACCTTTGGCAGCTGATGTTGAGGAGCCCACTCTG
GAAGCCGATGTCGACTTGATGTTACAAGAGGCTGGGGCCGGCTCAGTGGAGACACCTCGTGGCTTGATAA
AGGTTACCAGCTACGATGGCGAGGACAAGATCGGCTCTTACGCTGTGCTTTCTCCGCAGGCTGTACTCAA
GAGTGAAAAATTATCTTGCATCCACCCTCTCGCTGAACAAGTCATAGTGATAACACACTCTGGCCGAAAA
GGGCGTTATGCCGTGGAACCATACCATGGTAAAGTAGTGGTGCCAGAGGGACATGCAATACCCGTCCAGG
ACTTTCAAGCTCTGAGTGAAAGTGCCACCATTGTGTACAACGAACGTGAGTTCGTAAACAGGTACCTGCA
CCATATTGCCACACATGGAGGAGCGCTGAACACTGATGAAGAATATTACAAAACTGTCAAGCCCAGCGAG
CACGACGGCGAATACCTGTACGACATCGACAGGAAACAGTGCGTCAAGAAAGAACTAGTCACTGGGCTAG
GGCTCACAGGCGAGCTGGTGGATCCTCCCTTCCATGAATTCGCCTACGAGAGTCTGAGAACACGACCAGC
CGCTCCTTACCAAGTACCAACCATAGGGGTGTATGGCGTGCCAGGATCAGGCAAGTCTGGCATCATTAAA
AGCGCAGTCACCAAAAAAGATCTAGTGGTGAGCGCCAAGAAAGAAAACTGTGCAGAAATTATAAGGGACG
TCAAGAAAATGAAAGGGCTGGACGTCAATGCCAGAACTGTGGACTCAGTGCTCTTGAATGGATGCAAACA
CCCCGTAGAGACCCTGTATATTGACGAAGCTTTTGCTTGTCATGCAGGTACTCTCAGAGCGCTCATAGCC
ATTATAAGACCTAAAAAGGCAGTGCTCTGCGGGGATCCCAAACAGTGCGGTTTTTTTAACATGATGTGCC
TGAAAGTGCATTTTAACCACGAGATTTGCACACAAGTCTTCCACAAAAGCATCTCTCGCCGTTGCACTAA
ATCTGTGACTTCGGTCGTCTCAACCTTGTTTTACGACAAAAAAATGAGAACGACGAATCCGAAAGAGACT
AAGATTGTGATTGACACTACCGGCAGTACCAAACCTAAGCAGGACGATCTCATTCTCACTTGTTTCAGAG
GGTGGGTGAAGCAGTTGCAAATAGATTACAAAGGCAACGAAATAATGACGGCAGCTGCCTCTCAAGGGCT
GACCCGTAAAGGTGTGTATGCCGTTCGGTACAAGGTGAATGAAAATCCTCTGTACGCACCCACCTCAGAA
CATGTGAACGTCCTACTGACCCGCACGGAGGACCGCATCGTGTGGAAAACACTAGCCGGCGACCCATGGA
TAAAAACACTGACTGCCAAGTACCCTGGGAATTTCACTGCCACGATAGAGGAGTGGCAAGCAGAGCATGA
TGCCATCATGAGGCACATCTTGGAGAGACCGGACCCTACCGACGTCTTCCAGAATAAGGCAAACGTGTGT
TGGGCCAAGGCTTTAGTGCCGGTGCTGAAGACCGCTGGCATAGACATGACCACTGAACAATGGAACACTG
TGGATTATTTTGAAACGGACAAAGCTCACTCAGCAGAGATAGTATTGAACCAACTATGCGTGAGGTTCTT
TGGACTCGATCTGGACTCCGGTCTATTTTCTGCACCCACTGTTCCGTTATCCATTAGGAATAATCACTGG
GATAACTCCCCGTCGCCTAACATGTACGGGCTGAATAAAGAAGTGGTCCGTCAGCTCTCTCGCAGGTACC
CACAACTGCCTCGGGCAGTTGCCACTGGAAGAGTCTATGACATGAACACTGGTACACTGCGCAATTATGA
TCCGCGCATAAACCTAGTACCTGTAAACAGAAGACTGCCTCATGCTTTAGTCCTCCACCATAATGAACAC
CCACAGAGTGACTTTTCTTCATTCGTCAGCAAATTGAAGGGCAGAACTGTCCTGGTGGTCGGGGAAAAGT
TGTCCGTCCCAGGCAAAATGGTTGACTGGTTGTCAGACCGGCCTGAGGCTACCTTCAGAGCTCGGCTGGA
TTTAGGCATCCCAGGTGATGTGCCCAAATATGACATAATATTTGTTAATGTGAGGACCCCATATAAATAC
CATCACTATCAGCAGTGTGAAGACCATGCCATTAAGCTTAGCATGTTGACCAAGAAAGCTTGTCTGCATC
TGAATCCCGGCGGAACCTGTGTCAGCATAGGTTATGGTTACGCTGACAGGGCCAGCGAAAGCATCATTGG
TGCTATAGCGCGGCAGTTCAAGTTTTCCCGGGTATGCAAACCGAAATCCTCACTTGAAGAGACGGAAGTT
CTGTTTGTATTCATTGGGTACGATCGCAAGGCCCGTACGCACAATTCTTACAAGCTTTCATCAACCTTGA
CCAACATTTATACAGGTTCCAGACTCCACGAAGCCGGATGTGCACCCTCATATCATGTGGTGCGAGGGGA
TATTGCCACGGCCACCGAAGGAGTGATTATAAATGCTGCTAACAGCAAAGGACAACCTGGCGGAGGGGTG
TGCGGAGCGCTGTATAAGAAATTCCCGGAAAGCTTCGATTTACAGCCGATCGAAGTAGGAAAAGCGCGAC
TGGTCAAAGGTGCAGCTAAACATATCATTCATGCCGTAGGACCAAACTTCAACAAAGTTTCGGAGGTTGA
AGGTGACAAACAGTTGGCAGAGGCTTATGAGTCCATCGCTAAGATTGTCAACGATAACAATTACAAGTCA
GTAGCGATTCCACTGTTGTCCACCGGCATCTTTTCCGGGAACAAAGATCGACTAACCCAATCATTGAACC
ATTTGCTGACAGCTTTAGACACCACTGATGCAGATGTAGCCATATACTGCAGGGACAAGAAATGGGAAAT
GACTCTCAAGGAAGCAGTGGCTAGGAGAGAAGCAGTGGAGGAGATATGCATATCCGACGACTCTTCAGTG
ACAGAACCTGATGCAGAGCTGGTGAGGGTGCATCCGAAGAGTTCTTTGGCTGGAAGGAAGGGCTACAGCA
CAAGCGATGGCAAAACTTTCTCATATTTGGAAGGGACCAAGTTTCACCAGGCGGCCAAGGATATAGCAGA
AATTAATGCCATGTGGCCCGTTGCAACGGAGGCCAATGAGCAGGTATGCATGTATATCCTCGGAGAAAGC
ATGAGCAGTATTAGGTCGAAATGCCCCGTCGAAGAGTCGGAAGCCTCCACACCACCTAGCACGCTGCCTT
GCTTGTGCATCCATGCCATGACTCCAGAAAGAGTACAGCGCCTAAAAGCCTCACGTCCAGAACAAATTAC
TGTGTGCTCATCCTTTCCATTGCCGAAGTATAGAATCACTGGTGTGCAGAAGATCCAATGCTCCCAGCCT
ATATTGTTCTCACCGAAAGTGCCTGCGTATATTCATCCAAGGAAGTATCTCGTGGAAACACCACCGGTAG
ACGAGACTCCGGAGCCATCGGCAGAGAACCAATCCACAGAGGGGACACCTGAACAACCACCACTTATAAC
CGAGGATGAGACCAGGACTAGAACGCCTGAGCCGATCATCATCGAAGAGGAAGAAGAGGATAGCATAAGT
TTGCTGTCAGATGGCCCGACCCACCAGGTGCTGCAAGTCGAGGCAGACATTCACGGGCCGCCCTCTGTAT
CTAGCTCATCCTGGTCCATTCCTCATGCATCCGACTTTGATGTGGACAGTTTATCCATACTTGACACCCT
GGAGGGAGCTAGCGTGACCAGCGGGGCAACGTCAGCCGAGACTAACTCTTACTTCGCAAAGAGTATGGAG
TTTCTGGCGCGACCGGTGCCTGCGCCTCGAACAGTATTCAGGAACCCTCCACATCCCGCTCCGCGCACAA
GAACACCGTCACTTGCACCCAGCAGGGCCTGCTCGAGAACCAGCCTAGTTTCCACCCCGCCAGGCGTGAA
TAGGGTGATCACTAGAGAGGAGCTCGAGGCGCTTACCCCGTCACGCACTCCTAGCAGGTCGGTCTCGAGA
ACCAGCCTGGTCTCCAACCCGCCAGGCGTAAATAGGGTGATTACAAGAGAGGAGTTTGAGGCGTTCGTAG
CACAACAACAATGACGGTTTGATGCGGGTGCATACATCTTTTCCTCCGACACCGGTCAAGGGCATTTACA
ACAAAAATCAGTAAGGCAAACGGTGCTATCCGAAGTGGTGTTGGAGAGGACCGAATTGGAGATTTCGTAT
GCCCCGCGCCTCGACCAAGAAAAAGAAGAATTACTACGCAAGAAATTACAGTTAAATCCCACACCTGCTA
ACAGAAGCAGATACCAGTCCAGGAAGGTGGAGAACATGAAAGCCATAACAGCTAGACGTATTCTGCAAGG
CCTAGGGCATTATTTGAAGGCAGAAGGAAAAGTGGAGTGCTACCGAACCCTGCATCCTGTTCCTTTGTAT
TCATCTAGTGTGAACCGTGCCTTTTCAAGCCCCAAGGTCGCAGTGGAAGCCTGTAACGCCATGTTGAAAG
AGAACTTTCCGACTGTGGCTTCTTACTGTATTATTCCAGAGTACGATGCCTATTTGGACATGGTTGACGG
AGCTTCATGCTGCTTAGACACTGCCAGTTTTTGCCCTGCAAAGCTGCGCAGCTTTCCAAAGAAACACTCC
TATTTGGAACCCACAATACGATCGGCAGTGCCTTCAGCGATCCAGAACACGCTCCAGAACGTCCTGGCAG
CTGCCACAAAAAGAAATTGCAATGTCACGCAAATGAGAGAATTGCCCGTATTGGATTCGGCGGCCTTTAA
TGTGGAATGCTTCAAGAAATATGCGTGTAATAATGAATATTGGGAAACGTTTAAAGAAAACCCCATCAGG
CTTACTGAAGAAAACGTGGTAAATTACATTACCAAATTAAAAGGACCAAAAGCTGCTGCTCTTTTTGCGA
AGACACATAATTTGAATATGTTGCAGGACATACCAATGGACAGGTTTGTAATGGACTTAAAGAGAGACGT
GAAAGTGACTCCAGGAACAAAACATACTGAAGAACGGCCCAAGGTACAGGTGATCCAGGCTGCCGATCCG
CTAGCAACAGCGTATCTGTGCGGAATCCACCGAGAGCTGGTTAGGAGATTAAATGCGGTCCTGCTTCCGA
ACATTCATACACTGTTTGATATGTCGGCTGAAGACTTTGACGCTATTATAGCCGAGCACTTCCAGCCTGG
GGATTGTGTTCTGGAAACTGACATCGCGTCGTTTGATAAAAGTGAGGACGACGCCATGGCTCTGACCGCG
TTAATGATTCTGGAAGACTTAGGTGTGGACGCAGAGCTGTTGACGCTGATTGAGGCGGCTTTCGGCGAAA
TTTCATCAATACATTTGCCCACTAAAACTAAATTTAAATTCGGAGCCATGATGAAATCTGGAATGTTCCT
CACACTGTTTGTGAACACAGTCATTAACATTGTAATCGCAAGCAGAGTGTTGAGAGAACGGCTAACCGGA
TCACCATGTGCAGCATTCATTGGAGATGACAATATCGTGAAAGGAGTCAAATCGGACAAATTAATGGCAG
ACAGGTGCGCCACCTGGTTGAATATGGAAGTCAAGATTATAGATGCTGTGGTGGGCGAGAAAGCGCCTTA
TTTCTGTGGAGGGTTTATTTTGTGTGACTCCGTGACCGGCACAGCGTGCCGTGTGGCAGACCCCCTAAAA
AGGCTGTTTAAGCTTGGCAAACCTCTGGCAGCAGACGATGAACATGATGATGACAGGAGAAGGGCATTGC
ATGAAGAGTCAACACGCTGGAACCGAGTGGGTATTCTTTCAGAGCTGTGCAAGGCAGTAGAATCAAGGTA
TGAAACCGTAGGAACTTCCATCATAGTTATGGCCATGACTACTCTAGCTAGCAGTGTTAAATCATTCAGC
TACCTGAGAGGGGCCCCTATAACTCTCTACGGCTAACCTGAATGGACTACGACATAGTCTAGTCCGCCAA
GTCTAGCATATGGGCGCGTGAATTCGCCACCATGGCGGGACACCTGGCTTCGGATTTCGCCTTCTCGCCC
CCTCCAGGTGGTGGAGGTGATGGGCCAGGGGGGCCGGAGCCGGGCTGGGTTGATCCTCGGACCTGGCTAA
GCTTCCAAGGCCCTCCTGGAGGGCCAGGAATCGGGCCGGGGGTTGGGCCAGGCTCTGAGGTGTGGGGGAT
TCCCCCATGCCCCCCGCCGTATGAGTTCTGTGGGGGGATGGCGTACTGTGGGCCCCAGGTTGGAGTGGGG
CTAGTGCCCCAAGGCGGCTTGGAGACCTCTCAGCCTGAGGGCGAAGCAGGAGTCGGGGTGGAGAGCAACT
CCGATGGGGCCTCCCCGGAGCCCTGCACCGTCACCCCTGGTGCCGTGAAGCTGGAGAAGGAGAAGCTGGA
GCAAAACCCGGAGGAGTCCCAGGACATCAAAGCTCTGCAGAAAGAACTCGAGCAATTTGCCAAGCTCCTG
AAGCAGAAGAGGATCACCCTGGGATATACACAGGCCGATGTGGGGCTCACCCTGGGGGTTCTATTTGGGA
AGGTATTCAGCCAAACGACCATCTGCCGCTTTGAGGCTCTGCAGCTTAGCTTCAAGAACATGTGTAAGCT
GCGGCCCTTGCTGCAGAAGTGGGTGGAGGAAGCTGACAACAATGAAAATCTTCAGGAGATATGCAAAGCA
GAAACCCTCGTGCAGGCCCGAAAGAGAAAGCGAACCAGTATCGAGAACCGAGTGAGAGGCAACCTGGAGA
ATTTGTTCCTGCAGTGCCCGAAACCCACACTGCAGCAGATCAGCCACATCGCCCAGCAGCTTGGGCTCGA
GAAGGATGTGGTCCGAGTGTGGTTCTGTAACCGGCGCCAGAAGGGCAAGCGATCAAGCAGCGACTATGCA
CAACGAGAGGATTTTGAGGCTGCTGGGTCTCCTTTCTCAGGGGGACCAGTGTCCTTTCCTCTGGCCCCAG
GGCCCCATTTTGGTACCCCAGGCTATGGGAGCCCTCACTTCACTGCACTGTACTCCTCGGTCCCTTTCCC
TGAGGGGGAAGCCTTTCCCCCTGTCTCCGTCACCACTCTGGGCTCTCCCATGCATTCAAACTCTAGTGAG
GGCAGAGGAAGTCTGCTAACATGCGGTGACGTCGAGGAGAATCCTGGCCCACAATTGATGGCTGTCAGCG
ACGCGCTGCTCCCATCTTTCTCCACGTTCGCGTCTGGCCCGGCGGGAAGGGAGAAGACACTGCGTCAAGC
AGGTGCCCCGAATAACCGCTGGCGGGAGGAGCTCTCCCACATGAAGCGACTTCCCCCAGTGCTTCCCGGC
CGCCCCTATGACCTGGCGGCGGCGACCGTGGCCACAGACCTGGAGAGCGGCGGAGCCGGTGCGGCTTGCG
GCGGTAGCAACCTGGCGCCCCTACCTCGGAGAGAGACCGAGGAGTTCAACGATCTCCTGGACCTGGACTT
TATTCTCTCCAATTCGCTGACCCATCCTCCGGAGTCAGTGGCCGCCACCGTGTCCTCGTCAGCGTCAGCC
TCCTCTTCGTCGTCGCCGTCGAGCAGCGGCCCTGCCAGCGCGCCCTCCACCTGCAGCTTCACCTATCCGA
TCCGGGCCGGGAACGACCCGGGCGTGGCGCCGGGCGGCACGGGCGGAGGCCTCCTCTATGGCAGGGAGTC
CGCTCCCCCTCCGACGGCTCCCTTCAACCTGGCGGACATCAACGACGTGAGCCCCTCGGGCGGCTTCGTG
GCCGAGCTCCTGCGGCCAGAATTGGACCCGGTGTACATTCCGCCGCAGCAGCCGCAGCCGCCAGGTGGCG
GGCTGATGGGCAAGTTCGTGCTGAAGGCGTCGCTGAGCGCCCCTGGCAGCGAGTACGGCAGCCCGTCGGT
CATCAGCGTCAGCAAAGGCAGCCCTGACGGCAGCCACCCGGTGGTGGTGGCGCCCTACAACGGCGGGCCG
CCGCGCACGTGCCCCAAGATCAAGCAGGAGGCGGTCTCTTCGTGCACCCACTTGGGCGCTGGACCCCCTC
TCAGCAATGGCCACCGGCCGGCTGCACACGACTTCCCCCTGGGGCGGCAGCTCCCCAGCAGGACTACCCC
GACCCTGGGTCTTGAGGAAGTGCTGAGCAGCAGGGACTGTCACCCTGCCCTGCCGCTTCCTCCCGGCTTC
CATCCCCACCCGGGGCCCAATTACCCATCCTTCCTGCCCGATCAGATGCAGCCGCAAGTCCCGCCGCTCC
ATTACCAAGAGCTCATGCCACCCGGTTCCTGCATGCCAGAGGAGCCCAAGCCAAAGAGGGGAAGACGATC
GTGGCCCCGGAAAAGGACCGCCACCCACACTTGTGATTACGCGGGCTGCGGCAAAACCTACACAAAGAGT
TCCCATCTCAAGGCACACCTGCGAACCCACACAGGTGAGAAACCTTACCACTGTGACTGGGACGGCTGTG
GATGGAAATTCGCCCGCTCAGATGAACTGACCAGGCACTACCGTAAACACACGGGGCACCGCCCGTTCCA
GTGCCAAAAATGCGACCGAGCATTTTCCAGGTCGGACCACCTCGCCTTACACATGAAGAGGCATTTTTCT
AGACAATGTACTAACTACGCTTTGTTGAAACTCGCTGGCGATGTTGAAAGTAACCCCGGTCCTGGCGCGC
CCATGTACAACATGATGGAGACGGAGCTGAAGCCGCCGGGCCCGCAGCAAACTTCGGGGGGCGGCGGCGG
CAACTCCACCGCGGCGGCGGCCGGCGGCAACCAGAAAAACAGCCCGGACCGCGTCAAGCGGCCCATGAAT
GCCTTCATGGTGTGGTCCCGCGGGCAGCGGCGCAAGATGGCCCAGGAGAACCCCAAGATGCACAACTCGG
AGATCAGCAAGCGCCTGGGCGCCGAGTGGAAACTTTTGTCGGAGACGGAGAAGCGGCCGTTCATCGACGA
GGCTAAGCGGCTGCGAGCGCTGCACATGAAGGAGCACCCGGATTATAAATACCGGCCCCGGCGGAAAACC
AAGACGCTCATGAAGAAGGATAAGTACACGCTGCCCGGCGGGCTGCTGGCCCCCGGCGGCAATAGCATGG
CGAGCGGGGTCGGGGTGGGCGCCGGCCTGGGCGCGGGCGTGAACCAGCGCATGGACAGTTACGCGCACAT
GAACGGCTGGAGCAACGGCAGCTACAGCATGATGCAGGACCAGCTGGGCTACCCGCAGCACCCGGGCCTC
AATGCGCACGGCGCAGCGCAGATGCAGCCCATGCACCGCTACGACGTGAGCGCCCTGCAGTACAACTCCA
TGACCAGCTCGCAGACCTACATGAACGGCTCGCCCACCTACAGCATGTCCTACTCGCAGCAGGGCACCCC
TGGCATGGCTCTTGGCTCCATGGGTTCGGTGGTCAAGTCCGAGGCCAGCTCCAGCCCCCCTGTGGTTACC
TCTTCCTCCCACTCCAGGGCGCCCTGCCAGGCCGGGGACCTCCGGGACATGATCAGCATGTATCTCCCCG
GCGCCGAGGTGCCGGAACCCGCCGCCCCCAGCAGACTTCACATGTCCCAGCACTACCAGAGCGGCCCGGT
GCCCGGCACGGCCATTAACGGCACACTGCCCCTCTCACACATGTGAGCGGCCATCGATGTCGACAACTAA
CTTAAGCTAGCAACGGTTTCCCTCTAGCGGGATCAATTCCGCCCCCCCCCCCTAACGTTACTGGCCGAAG
CCGCTTGGAATAAGGCCGGTGTGCGTTTGTCTATATGTTATTTTCCACCATATTGCCGTCTTTTGGCAAT
GTGAGGGCCCGGAAACCTGGCCCTGTCTTCTTGACGAGCATTCCTAGGGGTCTTTCCCCTCTCGCCAAAG
GAATGCAAGGTCTGTTGAATGTCGTGAAGGAAGCAGTTCCTCTGGAAGCTTCTTGAAGACAAACAACGTC
TGTAGCGACCCTTTGCAGGCAGCGGAACCCCCCACCTGGCGACAGGTGCCTCTGCGGCCAAAAGCCACGT
GTATAAGATACACCTGCAAAGGCGGCACAACCCCAGTGCCACGTTGTGAGTTGGATAGTTGTGGAAAGAG
TCAAATGGCTCTCCTCAAGCGTATTCAACAAGGGGCTGAAGGATGCCCAGAAGGTACCCCATTGTATGGG
ATCTGATCTGGGGCCTCGGTGCACATGCTTTACATGTGTTTAGTCGAGGTTAAAAAAACGTCTAGGCCCC
CCGAACCACGGGGACGTGGTTTTCCTTTGAAAAACACGATAATACCAATTCGCCACCATGGGCCCCCTCA
ACGTTAGCTTCACCAACAGGAACTATGACCTCGACTACGACTCGGTGCAGCCGTATTTCTACTGCGACGA
GGAGGAGAACTTCTACCAGCAGCAGCAGCAGAGCGAGCTGCAGCCCCCGGCGCCCAGCGAGGATATCTGG
AAGAAATTCGAGCTGCTGCCCACCCCGCCCCTGTCCCCTAGCCGCCGCTCCGGGCTCTGCTCGCCCTCCT
ACGTTGCGGTCACACCCTTCTCCCTTCGGGGAGACAACGACGGCGGTGGCGGGAGCTTCTCCACGGCCGA
CCAGCTGGAGATGGTGACCGAGCTGCTGGGAGGAGACATGGTGAACCAGAGTTTCATCTGCGACCCGGAC
GACGAGACCTTCATCAAAAACATCATCATCCAGGACTGTATGTGGAGCGGCTTCTCGGCCGCCGCCAAGC
TCGTCTCAGAGAAGCTGGCCTCCTACCAGGCTGCGCGCAAAGACAGCGGCAGCCCGAACCCCGCCCGCGG
CCACAGCGTCTGCTCCACCTCCAGCTTGTACCTGCAGGATCTGAGCGCCGCCGCCTCAGAGTGCATCGAC
CCCTCGGTGGTCTTCCCCTACCCTCTCAACGACAGCAGCTCGCCCAAGTCCTGCGCCTCGCAAGACTCCA
GCGCCTTCTCTCCGTCCTCGGATTCTCTGCTCTCCTCGACGGAGTCCTCCCCGCAGGGCAGCCCCGAGCC
CCTGGTGCTCCATGAGGAGACACCGCCCACCACCAGCAGCGACTCTGAGGAGGAACAAGAAGATGAGGAA
GAAATCGATGTTGTTTCTGTGGAAAAGAGGCAGGCTCCTGGCAAAAGGTCAGAGTCTGGATCACCTTCTG
CTGGAGGCCACAGCAAACCTCCTCACAGCCCACTGGTCCTCAAGAGGTGCCACGTCTCCACACATCAGCA
CAACTACGCAGCGCCTCCCTCCACTCGGAAGGACTATCCTGCTGCCAAGAGGGTCAAGTTGGACAGTGTC
AGAGTCCTGAGACAGATCAGCAACAACCGAAAATGCACCAGCCCCAGGTCCTCGGACACCGAGGAGAATG
TCAAGAGGCGAACACACAACGTCTTGGAGCGCCAGAGGAGGAACGAGCTAAAACGGAGCTTTTTTGCCCT
GCGTGACCAGATCCCGGAGTTGGAAAACAATGAAAAGGCCCCCAAGGTAGTTATCCTTAAAAAAGCCACA
GCATACATCCTGTCCGTCCAAGCAGAGGAGCAAAAGCTCATTTCTGAAGAGGACTTGTTGCGGAAACGAC
GAGAACAGTTGAAACACAAACTTGAACAGCTACGGAACTCTTGTGCGTAATCTAGAGTCGACCCGGGCGG
CCGCAACTAACTTAAGCTAGCAACGGTTTCCCTCTAGCGGGATCAATTCCGCCCCCCCCCCCTAACGTTA
CTGGCCGAAGCCGCTTGGAATAAGGCCGGTGTGCGTTTGTCTATATGTTATTTTCCACCATATTGCCGTC
TTTTGGCAATGTGAGGGCCCGGAAACCTGGCCCTGTCTTCTTGACGAGCATTCCTAGGGGTCTTTCCCCT
CTCGCCAAAGGAATGCAAGGTCTGTTGAATGTCGTGAAGGAAGCAGTTCCTCTGGAAGCTTCTTGAAGAC
AAACAACGTCTGTAGCGACCCTTTGCAGGCAGCGGAACCCCCCACCTGGCGACAGGTGCCTCTGCGGCCA
AAAGCCACGTGTATAAGATACACCTGCAAAGGCGGCACAACCCCAGTGCCACGTTGTGAGTTGGATAGTT
GTGGAAAGAGTCAAATGGCTCTCCTCAAGCGTATTCAACAAGGGGCTGAAGGATGCCCAGAAGGTACCCC
ATTGTATGGGATCTGATCTGGGGCCTCGGTGCACATGCTTTACATGTGTTTAGTCGAGGTTAAAAAAACG
TCTAGGCCCCCCGAACCACGGGGACGTGGTTTTCCTTTGAAAAACACGATAATACCATGACCGAGTACAA
GCCCACGGTGCGCCTCGCCACCCGCGACGACGTCCCCAGGGCCGTACGCACCCTCGCCGCCGCGTTCGCC
GACTACCCCGCCACGCGCCACACCGTCGATCCGGACCGCCACATCGAGCGGGTCACCGAGCTGCAAGAAC
TCTTCCTCACGCGCGTCGGGCTCGACATCGGCAAGGTGTGGGTCGCGGACGACGGCGCCGCGGTGGCGGT
CTGGACCACGCCGGAGAGCGTCGAAGCGGGGGCGGTGTTCGCCGAGATCGGCCCGCGCATGGCCGAGTTG
AGCGGTTCCCGGCTGGCCGCGCAGCAACAGATGGAAGGCCTCCTGGCGCCGCACCGGCCCAAGGAGCCCG
CGTGGTTCCTGGCCACCGTCGGCGTCTCGCCCGACCACCAGGGCAAGGGTCTGGGCAGCGCCGTCGTGCT
CCCCGGAGTGGAGGCGGCCGAGCGCGCCGGGGTGCCCGCCTTCCTGGAGACCTCCGCGCCCCGCAACCTC
CCCTTCTACGAGCGGCTCGGCTTCACCGTCACCGCCGACGTCGAGGTGCCCGAAGGACCGCGCACCTGGT
GCATGACCCGCAAGCCCGGTGCCTGAGAATTGGCAAGCTGCTTACATAGAACTCGCGGCGATTGGCATGC
CGCCTTAAAATTTTTATTTTATTTTTCTTTTCTTTTCCGAATCGGATTTTGTTTTTAATATTTCAAAAAA
AAAAAAAAAAAAAAAAAAAACGCGTCGAGGGGAATTAATTCTTGAAGACGAAAGGGCCAGGTGGCACTTT
TCGGGGAAATGTGCGCGGAACCCCTATTTGTTTATTTTTCTAAATACATTCAAATATGTATCCGCTCATG
AGACAATAACCCTGATAAATGCTTCAATAATATTGAAAAAGGAAGAGTATGAGTATTCAACATTTCCGTG
TCGCCCTTATTCCCTTTTTTGCGGCATTTTGCCTTCCTGTTTTTGCTCACCCAGAAACGCTGGTGAAAGT
AAAAGATGCTGAAGATCAGTTGGGTGCACGAGTGGGTTACATCGAACTGGATCTCAACAGCGGTAAGATC
CTTGAGAGTTTTCGCCCCGAAGAACGTTTTCCAATGATGAGCACTTTTAAAGTTCTGCTATGTGGCGCGG
TATTATCCCGTGTTGACGCCGGGCAAGAGCAACTCGGTCGCCGCATACACTATTCTCAGAATGACTTGGT
TGAGTACTCACCAGTCACAGAAAAGCATCTTACGGATGGCATGACAGTAAGAGAATTATGCAGTGCTGCC
ATAACCATGAGTGATAACACTGCGGCCAACTTACTTCTGACAACGATCGGAGGACCGAAGGAGCTAACCG
CTTTTTTGCACAACATGGGGGATCATGTAACTCGCCTTGATCGTTGGGAACCGGAGCTGAATGAAGCCAT
ACCAAACGACGAGCGTGACACCACGATGCCTGTAGCAATGGCAACAACGTTGCGCAAACTATTAACTGGC
GAACTACTTACTCTAGCTTCCCGGCAACAATTAATAGACTGGATGGAGGCGGATAAAGTTGCAGGACCAC
TTCTGCGCTCGGCCCTTCCGGCTGGCTGGTTTATTGCTGATAAATCTGGAGCCGGTGAGCGTGGGTCTCG
CGGTATCATTGCAGCACTGGGGCCAGATGGTAAGCCCTCCCGTATCGTAGTTATCTACACGACGGGGAGT
CAGGCAACTATGGATGAACGAAATAGACAGATCGCTGAGATAGGTGCCTCACTGATTAAGCATTGGTAAC
TGTCAGACCAAGTTTACTCATATATACTTTAGATTGATTTAAAACTTCATTTTTAATTTAAAAGGATCTA
GGTGAAGATCCTTTTTGATAATCTCATGACCAAAATCCCTTAACGTGAGTTTTCGTTCCACTGAGCGTCA
GACCCCGTAGAAAAGATCAAAGGATCTTCTTGAGATCCTTTTTTTCTGCGCGTAATCTGCTGCTTGCAAA
CAAAAAAACCACCGCTACCAGCGGTGGTTTGTTTGCCGGATCAAGAGCTACCAACTCTTTTTCCGAAGGT
AACTGGCTTCAGCAGAGCGCAGATACCAAATACTGTCCTTCTAGTGTAGCCGTAGTTAGGCCACCACTTC
AAGAACTCTGTAGCACCGCCTACATACCTCGCTCTGCTAATCCTGTTACCAGTGGCTGCTGCCAGTGGCG
ATAAGTCGTGTCTTACCGGGTTGGACTCAAGACGATAGTTACCGGATAAGGCGCAGCGGTCGGGCTGAAC
GGGGGGTTCGTGCACACAGCCCAGCTTGGAGCGAACGACCTACACCGAACTGAGATACCTACAGCGTGAG
CATTGAGAAAGCGCCACGCTTCCCGAAGGGAGAAAGGCGGACAGGTATCCGGTAAGCGGCAGGGTCGGAA
CAGGAGAGCGCACGAGGGAGCTTCCAGGGGGAAACGCCTGGTATCTTTATAGTCCTGTCGGGTTTCGCCA
CCTCTGACTTGAGCGTCGATTTTTGTGATGCTCGTCAGGGGGGCGGAGCCTATGGAAAAACGCCAGCAAC
GCGAGCTCGATTTAGGTGACACTATAG
