LOCUS       Exported 798 bp ds-DNA linear SYN 24-MAY-2021
DEFINITION  RNA-based iPSC generation. VEE RNA replicon 3'ORF encoding OCT4,
            KLF4, SOX2, separated by 2A peptides followed by an IRES then c-myc
            and a second IRES and PuroR ORF.
ACCESSION   .
VERSION     .
KEYWORDS    SP6-VEE-OKS-iM
SOURCE      synthetic DNA construct
  ORGANISM  synthetic DNA construct
REFERENCE   1 (bases 1 to 798)
  AUTHORS   Yoshioka N, Gros E, Li HR, Kumar S, Deacon DC, Maron C, Muotri AR,
            Chi NC, Fu XD, Yu BD, Dowdy SF
  TITLE     Efficient generation of human iPSCs by a synthetic self-replicative
            RNA.
  JOURNAL   Cell Stem Cell. 2013 Aug 1;13(2):246-54. doi:
            10.1016/j.stem.2013.06.001.
  PUBMED    23910086
REFERENCE   2 (bases 1 to 798)
  AUTHORS   .
  TITLE     Direct Submission
  JOURNAL   Exported May 24, 2021 from SnapGene Server 1.1.58
            http://www.snapgene.com
FEATURES             Location/Qualifiers
     source          1..798
                     /organism="synthetic DNA construct"
                     /mol_type="other DNA"
ORIGIN
        1 atttctactg cgacgaggag gagaacttct accagcagca gcagcagagc gagctgcagc
       61 ccccggcgcc cagcgaggat atctggaaga aattcgagct gctgcccacc ccgcccctgt
      121 cccctagccg ccgctccggg ctctgctcgc cctcctacgt tgcggtcaca cccttctccc
      181 ttcggggaga caacgacggc ggtggcggga gcttctccac ggccgaccag ctggagatgg
      241 tgaccgagct gctgggagga gacatggtga accagagttt catctgcgac ccggacgacg
      301 agaccttcat caaaaacatc atcatccagg actgtatgtg gagcggcttc tcggccgccg
      361 ccaagctcgt ctcagagaag ctggcctcct accaggctgc gcgcaaagac agcggcagcc
      421 cgaaccccgc ccgcggccac agcgtctgct ccacctccag cttgtacctg caggatctga
      481 gcgccgccgc ctcagagtgc atcgacccct cggtggtctt cccctaccct ctcaacgaca
      541 gcagctcgcc caagtcctgc gcctcgcaag actccagcgc cttctctccg tcctcggatt
      601 ctctgctctc ctcgacggag tcctccccgc agggcagccc cgagcccctg gtgctccatg
      661 aggagacacc gcccaccacc agcagcgact ctgaggagga acaagaagat gaggaagaaa
      721 tcgatgttgt ttctgtggaa aagaggcagg ctcctggcaa aaggtcagag tctggatcac
      781 cttctgctgg aggccaca
//
