>Addgene plasmid #58973 | SP6-VEE-OKS-iM | addgene partial sequence | sequence record 93384 | pBR322ori-F 5'-GGGAAACGCCTGGTATCTTT-3'
TTTTTGTGATGCTCGTCAGGGGGGCGGAGCCTATGGAAAAACGCCAGCAACGCGAGCTCGATTTAGGTGA
CACTATAGATGGGCGGCGCATGAGAGAAGCCCAGACCAATTACCTACCCAAAATGGAGAAAGTTCACGTT
GACATCGAGGAAGACAGCCCATTCCTCAGAGCTTTGCAGCGGAGCTTCCCGCAGTTTGAGGTAGAAGCCA
AGCAGGTCACTGATAATGACCATGCTAATGCCAGAGCGTTTTCGCATCTGGCTTCAAAACTGATCGAAAC
GGAGGTGGACCCATCCGACACGATCCTTGACATTGGAAGTGCGCCCGCCCGCAGAATGTATTCTAAGCAC
AAGTATCATTGTATCTGTCCGATGAGATGTGCGGAAGATCCGGACAGATTGTATAAGTATGCAACTAAGC
TGAAGAAAAACTGTAAGGAAATAACTGATAAGGAATTGGACAAGAAAATGAAGGAGCTGGCCGCCGTCAT
GAGCGACCCTGACCTGGAAACTGAGACTATGTGCCTCCACGACGACGAGTCGTGTCGCTACGAAGGGCAA
GTCGCTGTTTACCAGGATGTATACGCGGTTGACGGACCGACAAGTCTCTATCACCAAGCCAATAAGGGAG
TTAGAGTCGCCTACTGGATAGGCTTTGACACCACCCCTTTTATGTTTAAGAACTTGGCTGGAGCATATCC
ATCATACTCTACCAACTGGGCCGACGAAACCGTGTTAACGGCTCGTAACATAGGCCTATGCAGCTCTGAC
GTTATGGAGCGGTCACGT
