>Addgene plasmid #58973 | SP6-VEE-OKS-iM | addgene partial sequence | sequence record 93593 | hSOX2-r 5'-gttcatgtgcgcgtaactgt-3'
ACCCCGCTCGCCATGCTATTGCCGCCGGGGGCCAGCAGCCCGCCGGGCAGCGTGTACTTATCCTTCTTCA
TGAGCGTCTTGGTTTTCCGCCGGGGCCGGTATTTATAATCCGGGTGCTCCTTCATGTGCAGCGCTCGCAG
CCGCTTAGCCTCGTCGATGAACGGCCGCTTCTCCGTCTCCGACAAAAGTTTCCACTCGGCGCCCAGGCGC
TTGCTGATCTCCGAGTTGTGCATCTTGGGGTTCTCCTGGGCCATCTTGCGCCGCTGCCCGCGGGACCACA
CCATGAAGGCATTCATGGGCCGCTTGACGCGGTCCGGGCTGTTTTTCTGGTTGCCGCCGGCCGCCGCCGC
GGTGGAGTTGCCGCCGCCGCCCCCCGAAGTTTGCTGCGGGCCCGGCGGCTTCAGCTCCGTCTCCATCATG
TTGTACATGGGCGCGCCAGGACCGGGGTTACTTTCAACATCGCCAGCGAGTTTCAACAAAGCGTAGTTAG
TACATTGTCTAGAAAAATGCCTCTTCATGTGTAAGGCGAGGTGGTCCGACCTGGAAAATGCTCGGTCGCA
TTTTTGGCACTGGAACGGGCGGTGCCCCGTGTGTTTACGGTAGTGCCTGGTCAGTTCATCTGAGCGGGCG
AATTTCCATCCACAGCCGTCCCAGTCACAGTGGTAAGGTTTCTCACCTGTGTGGGTTCGCAGGTGTGCCT
TGAGATGGGAACTCTTTGTGTAGGTTTTGCCGCAGCCCGCGTAATCACAAGTGTGGGTGGCGGTCCTTTT
CCGGG
