>Addgene plasmid #58973 | SP6-VEE-OKS-iM | addgene partial sequence | sequence record 93595 | hKLF4-R 5'-ggtcagcgaattggagagaa-3'
GTCTCTCTCCGAGGTAGGGGCGCCAGGTTGCTACCGCCGCAAGCCGCACCGGCTCCGCCGCTCTCCAGGT
CTGTGGCCACGGTCGCCGCCGCCAGGTCATAGGGGCGGCCGGGAAGCACTGGGGGAAGTCGCTTCATGTG
GGAGAGCTCCTCCCGCCAGCGGTTATTCGGGGCACCTGCTTGACGCAGTGTCTTCTCCCTTCCCGCCGGG
CCAGACGCGAACGTGGAGAAAGATGGGAGCAGCGCGTCGCTGACAGCCATCAATTGTGGGCCAGGATTCT
CCTCGACGTCACCGCATGTTAGCAGACTTCCTCTGCCCTCACTAGAGTTTGAATGCATGGGAGAGCCCAG
AGTGGTGACGGAGACAGGGGGAAAGGCTTCCCCCTCAGGGAAAGGGACCGAGGAGTACAGTGCAGTGAAG
TGAGGGCTCCCATAGCCTGGGGTACCAAAATGGGGCCCTGGGGCCAGAGGAAAGGACACTGGTCCCCCTG
AGAAAGGAGACCCAGCAGCCTCAAAATCCTCTCGTTGTGCATAGTCGCTGCTTGATCGCTTGCCCTTCTG
GCGCCGGTTACAGAACCACACTCGGACCACATCCTTCTCGAGCCCAAGCTGCTGGGCGATGTGGCTGATC
TGCTGCAGTGTGGGTTTCGGGCACTGCAGGAACAAATTCTCCAGGTTGCCTCTCACTCGGTTCTCGATAC
TGGTTCGCTTTCTCTTTCGGGCCTGCACGAGGGTTTCTGCTTTGCATATCTCCTGAAGATTTTCATTGTT
GTCAGCTTCCTCCACCCACTTCTGCAGCAAGGGCCGCAGCTTACACATGTTCTTGAAGCTAAGCTGCAGA
GCCTC
