>Addgene plasmid #58973 | SP6-VEE-OKS-iM | addgene partial sequence | sequence record 93598 | hOct4-R 5'-ctggttcgctttctctttcg-3'
TCATTGTTGTCAGCTTCCTCCACCCACTTCTGCAGCAAGGGCCGCAGCTTACACATGTTCTTGAAGCTAA
GCTGCAGAGCCTCAAAGCGGCAGATGGTCGTTTGGCTGAATACCTTCCCAAATAGAACCCCCAGGGTGAG
CCCCACATCGGCCTGTGTATATCCCAGGGTGATCCTCTTCTGCTTCAGGAGCTTGGCAAATTGCTCGAGT
TCTTTCTGCAGAGCTTTGATGTCCTGGGACTCCTCCGGGTTTTGCTCCAGCTTCTCCTTCTCCAGCTTCA
CGGCACCAGGGGTGACGGTGCAGGGCTCCGGGGAGGCCCCATCGGAGTTGCTCTCCACCCCGACTCCTGC
TTCGCCCTCAGGCTGAGAGGTCTCCAAGCCGCCTTGGGGCACTAGCCCCACTCCAACCTGGGGCCCACAG
TACGCCATCCCCCCACAGAACTCATACGGCGGGGGGCATGGGGGAATCCCCCACACCTCAGAGCCTGGCC
CAACCCCCGGCCCGATTCCTGGCCCTCCAGGAGGGCCTTGGAAGCTTAGCCAGGTCCGAGGATCAACCCA
GCCCGGCTCCGGCCCCCCTGGCCCATCACCTCCACCACCTGGAGGGGGCGAGAAGGCGAAATCCGAAGCC
AGGTGTCCCGCCATGGTGGCGAATTCACGCGCCCATATGCTAGACTTGGCGGACTAGACTATGTCGTAGT
CCATTCAGGTTAGCCGTAGAGAGTTATAGGGGCCCCTCTCAGGTAGCTGAATGATTTAACACTGCTAGCT
AGAGTAGTCATGGCCATAACTATGATGGAAGTTCCTACGG
